Addgene plasmid #232819: pGNL2-#19
Purpose: Bacterial expression of His-tagged GNL2. To be used as a probe.
Depositing lab: Shiro Iuchi.
Backbone
  Vector backbone: pGEX-5X-1
  Vector type: Bacterial Expression
Growth in bacteria
  Bacterial resistance: Ampicillin, 100 μg/mL
  Growth temperature: 37°C
  Growth strain: NEB Stable
  Copy number: High Copy
Gene/Insert
  Gene/Insert name: GNL2-6x His
  Species: H. sapiens (human)
  Mutation: WT
  Entrez Gene: GNL2 (a.k.a. HUMAUANTIG, NGP1, Ngp-1, Nog2, Nug2)
  Tag / fusion protein: GST (N terminal on insert); 6xHis (C terminal on insert)
  Cloning method: Other
  Sequencing primers: 5′ N/A
Terms and licenses: Academic/Nonprofit Terms; Industry Terms: Not Available to Industry
How to cite: pGNL2-#19 was a gift from Shiro Iuchi (Addgene plasmid # 232819)
