[The description below was written by a language model from this plasmid's Addgene catalogue record and pLannotate feature annotations shown in this document.]
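Description:
pGNL2-#19 is a 7,183 nt bacterial expression plasmid built on the pGEX-5X-1 backbone for producing human GNL2 (also known as NGP1 or Nog2/Nug2) in E. coli. It replicates from a high-copy ColE1/pMB1-type origin and is selected with ampicillin through the β-lactamase (AmpR) gene under its own promoter. Short remnants of the pBR322 rop and bom regions, a lacZα segment with its lac promoter/operator and CAP site, and a small E. coli yciV fragment are also annotated. These appear to be backbone carry-over rather than functional parts of the design.

The expression cassette is driven by the strong hybrid tac promoter followed by a lac operator. The plasmid carries its own lacI gene, so transcription is repressed by lac repressor until it is relieved with IPTG. Downstream lies the Schistosoma japonicum glutathione S-transferase coding sequence, followed by the wild-type GNL2 coding sequence. A short histidine tag follows, which the annotation tool matches as a fragment of a 9xHis tag, consistent with the 6xHis listed in the catalogue. The encoded protein is therefore GST–GNL2–6xHis, with affinity handles at both ends that allow capture on glutathione or immobilised-metal resins and can help enrich full-length product. The pGEX-5X series normally places a Factor Xa cleavage site after GST, but this site is not annotated here.

GNL2 is a nucleolar GTPase that associates with pre-60S ribosomal subunits and is implicated in their maturation and nuclear export. The stated purpose is bacterial expression of His-tagged GNL2 for use as a probe; the record does not specify the assay or the target of that probe.
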