Features (pLannotate 1.2.2; 18 found; start..end, strand, type, name):
    183..211     +  promoter       tac promoter: strong E. coli promoter; hybrid between the trp and lac UV5 promoters
    219..235     +  protein_bind   lac operator: The lac repressor binds to the lac operator to inhibit transcription in E. coli. This inhibition can be relieved by adding lactose or isopropyl-β-D-thiogalactopyranoside (IPTG). lac repressor encoded by lacI
    258..911     +  CDS            GST26_SCHJA: Experimental evidence at protein level: Swiss-Prot protein existence level 1. GST isoenzymes appear to play a central role in the parasite detoxification system. Other functions are also suspected including a role in increasing the solubility of haematin in the parasite gut. From Schistosoma japonicum (Blood fluke).
    948..3068    +  CDS            GNL2 (sequence partly withheld): NOG2_HUMAN - Also known as NGP1. Experimental evidence at protein level: Swiss-Prot protein existence level 1. GTPase that associates with pre-60S ribosomal subunits in the nucleolus and is required for their nuclear export and maturation (By similarity). May promote cell proliferation possibly by increasing p53/TP53 protein levels, and consequently those of its downstream product CDKN1A/p21, and decreasing RPL23A protein levels (PubMed:26203195). From Homo sapiens (Human).
   3141..3158    +  CDS            9xHis (fragment): 9xHis affinity tag
   3200..3239    +  CDS            rop (fragment): Rop protein, which maintains plasmids at low copy number; rop
   3341..3381    +  misc_feature   bom (fragment): basis of mobility region from pBR322
   3486..3590    +  promoter       AmpR promoter: bla
   3591..4451    +  CDS            AmpR: β-lactamase; bla; confers resistance to ampicillin, carbenicillin, and related antibiotics
   4622..5210    +  rep_origin     ori: high-copy-number ColE1/pMB1/pBR322/pUC origin of replication
   5396..5447    -  misc_feature   bom (fragment): basis of mobility region from pBR322
   5454..5531    +  promoter       lacI promoter: lacI
   5532..6614    +  CDS            lacI: lac repressor; lacI; The lac repressor binds to the lac operator to inhibit transcription in E. coli. This inhibition can be relieved by adding lactose or isopropyl-β-D-thiogalactopyranoside (IPTG).
   6627..6648    +  protein_bind   CAP binding site: CAP binding activates transcription in the presence of cAMP. E. coli catabolite activator protein
   6663..6693    +  promoter       lac promoter: promoter for the E. coli lac operon
   6701..6717    +  protein_bind   lac operator: The lac repressor binds to the lac operator to inhibit transcription in E. coli. This inhibition can be relieved by adding lactose or isopropyl-β-D-thiogalactopyranoside (IPTG). lac repressor encoded by lacI
   6737..6910    +  CDS            lacZα: LacZα fragment of β-galactosidase; lacZ fragment
   7174..107     -  CDS            yciV (fragment) (across the origin): RNAAM_ECOLI - Also known as trpH From Escherichia coli (strain K12).
>Addgene plasmid #232819 | pGNL2-#19 | addgene full sequence | sequence record 462741 | Addgene NGS Result
AGCTTATCGACTGCACGGTGCACCAATGCTTCTGGCGTCAGGCAGCCATCGGAAGCTGTGGTATGGCTGT
GCAGGTCGTAAATCACTGCATAATTCGTGTCGCTCAAGGCGCACTCCCGTTCTGGATAATGTTTTTTGCG
CCGACATCATAACGGTTCTGGCAAATATTCTGAAATGAGCTGTTGACAATTAATCATCGGCTCGTATAAT
GTGTGGAATTGTGAGCGGATAACAATTTCACACAGGAAACAGTATTCATGTCCCCTATACTAGGTTATTG
GAAAATTAAGGGCCTTGTGCAACCCACTCGACTTCTTTTGGAATATCTTGAAGAAAAATATGAAGAGCAT
TTGTATGAGCGCGATGAAGGTGATAAATGGCGAAACAAAAAGTTTGAATTGGGTTTGGAGTTTCCCAATC
TTCCTTATTATATTGATGGTGATGTTAAATTAACACAGTCTATGGCCATCATACGTTATATAGCTGACAA
GCACAACATGTTGGGTGGTTGTCCAAAAGAGCGTGCAGAGATTTCAATGCTTGAAGGAGCGGTTTTGGAT
ATTAGATACGGTGTTTCGAGAATTGCATATAGTAAAGACTTTGAAACTCTCAAAGTTGATTTTCTTAGCA
AGCTACCTGAAATGCTGAAAATGTTCGAAGATCGTTTATGTCATAAAACATATTTAAATGGTGATCATGT
AACCCATCCTGACTTCATGTTGTATGACGCTCTTGATGTTGTTTTATACATGGACCCAATGTGCCTGGAT
GCGTTCCCAAAATTAGTTTGTTTTAAAAAACGTATTGAAGCTATCCCACAAATTGATAAGTACTTGAAAT
CCAGCAAGTATATAGCATGGCCTTTGCAGGGCTGGCAAGCCACGTTTGGTGGTGGCGACCATCCTCCAAA
ATCGGATCTGATCGAAGGTCGTGGGATCCCCGAATTCATGGTGAAGCCCAAGTACAAAGGACGGAGCACC
ATCAACCCGTCCAAGGCCAGCACAAACCCAGATCGAGTGCAGGGAGCAGGAGGCCAAAACATGAGGGACC
GGGCCACCATCCGGCGCCTGAATATGTATAGGCAAAAGGAGCGCAGGAACAGTCGTGGTAAAATAATTAA
ACCCCTGCAATATCAATCAACGGTGGCTTCTGGCACAGTGGCAAGAGTAGAGCCAAATATTAAATGGTTT
GGAAACACACGTGTGATTAAGCAGTCATCATTACAAAAATTTCAAGAGGAAATGGATACAGTTATGAAGG
ATCCATACAAAGTTGTCATGAAGCAAAGCAAGTTACCAATGTCTCTTCTCCATGATCGAATCCGGCCTCA
TAACTTGAAGGTG
[999 nt withheld, positions 1344-2342]
GAGCCACTTGTGGCCCCCCAGCTTCTACCCTCCTCATCTTTGGAAGTTGTCCCAGAAGCAGCCCAGAACA
ATCCAGGGGAGGAAGTCACAGAAACTGCAGGTGAAGGGTCAGAATCCATCATTAAGGAAGAAACAGAAGA
GAACAGTCACTGTGATGCTAACACAGAGATGCAGCAGATTCTCACACGAGTTCGGCAGAACTTTGGTAAA
ATCAACGTGGTGCCTCAGTTTTCTGGGGATGACCTGGTTCCTGTGGAGGTGTCAGATCTTGAGGAAGAGC
TTGAGAGCTTTTCTGATGAAGAGGAGGAGGAACAGGAGCAACAAAGAGATGATGCGGAAGAGTCTTCCTC
GGAGCCTGAGGAGGAAAATGTGGGAAACGACACCAAAGCCGTTATTAAAGCACTGGATGAGAAGATTGCC
AAATATCAGAAGTTTCTAGACAAAGCCAAAGCCAAAAAGTTTTCAGCAGTCAGAATATCCAAGGGACTGA
GTGAAAAGATATTTGCAAAACCTGAAGAACAAAGAAAAACACTGGAAGAAGATGTAGATGACAGAGCACC
TTCCAAAAAGGGAAAGAAGCGGAAGGCACAAAGGGAAGAGGAACAGGAACATTCAAATAAAGCTCCCAGG
GCGCTTACATCAAAAGAACGGAGGCGAGCAGTACGACAGCAACGGCCGAAAAAAGTTGGTGTGCGCTACT
ATGAAACACACAACGTGAAAAATAGGAACAGGAACAAAAAGAAGACCAATGACTCAGAGGGACAGAAACA
CAAACGCAAAAAATTCAGACAAAAGCAGCACCACCACCACCACCACTGACCGCGACTCGAGCGGCCGCAT
CGTGACTGACTGACGATCTGCCTCGCGCGTTTCGGTGATGACGGTGAAAACCTCTGACACATGCAGCTCC
CGGAGACGGTCACAGCTTGTCTGTAAGCGGATGCCGGGAGCAGACAAGCCCGTCAGGGCGCGTCAGCGGG
TGTTGGCGGGTGTCGGGGCGCAGCCATGACCCAGTCACGTAGCGATAGCGGAGTGTATAATTCTTGAAGA
CGAAAGGGCCTCGTGATACGCCTATTTTTATAGGTTAATGTCATGATAATAATGGTTTCTTAGACGTCAG
GTGGCACTTTTCGGGGAAATGTGCGCGGAACCCCTATTTGTTTATTTTTCTAAATACATTCAAATATGTA
TCCGCTCATGAGACAATAACCCTGATAAATGCTTCAATAATATTGAAAAAGGAAGAGTATGAGTATTCAA
CATTTCCGTGTCGCCCTTATTCCCTTTTTTGCGGCATTTTGCCTTCCTGTTTTTGCTCACCCAGAAACGC
TGGTGAAAGTAAAAGATGCTGAAGATCAGTTGGGTGCACGAGTGGGTTACATCGAACTGGATCTCAACAG
CGGTAAGATCCTTGAGAGTTTTCGCCCCGAAGAACGTTTTCCAATGATGAGCACTTTTAAAGTTCTGCTA
TGTGGCGCGGTATTATCCCGTGTTGACGCCGGGCAAGAGCAACTCGGTCGCCGCATACACTATTCTCAGA
ATGACTTGGTTGAGTACTCACCAGTCACAGAAAAGCATCTTACGGATGGCATGACAGTAAGAGAATTATG
CAGTGCTGCCATAACCATGAGTGATAACACTGCGGCCAACTTACTTCTGACAACGATCGGAGGACCGAAG
GAGCTAACCGCTTTTTTGCACAACATGGGGGATCATGTAACTCGCCTTGATCGTTGGGAACCGGAGCTGA
ATGAAGCCATACCAAACGACGAGCGTGACACCACGATGCCTGCAGCAATGGCAACAACGTTGCGCAAACT
ATTAACTGGCGAACTACTTACTCTAGCTTCCCGGCAACAATTAATAGACTGGATGGAGGCGGATAAAGTT
GCAGGACCACTTCTGCGCTCGGCCCTTCCGGCTGGCTGGTTTATTGCTGATAAATCTGGAGCCGGTGAGC
GTGGGTCTCGCGGTATCATTGCAGCACTGGGGCCAGATGGTAAGCCCTCCCGTATCGTAGTTATCTACAC
GACGGGGAGTCAGGCAACTATGGATGAACGAAATAGACAGATCGCTGAGATAGGTGCCTCACTGATTAAG
CATTGGTAACTGTCAGACCAAGTTTACTCATATATACTTTAGATTGATTTAAAACTTCATTTTTAATTTA
AAAGGATCTAGGTGAAGATCCTTTTTGATAATCTCATGACCAAAATCCCTTAACGTGAGTTTTCGTTCCA
CTGAGCGTCAGACCCCGTAGAAAAGATCAAAGGATCTTCTTGAGATCCTTTTTTTCTGCGCGTAATCTGC
TGCTTGCAAACAAAAAAACCACCGCTACCAGCGGTGGTTTGTTTGCCGGATCAAGAGCTACCAACTCTTT
TTCCGAAGGTAACTGGCTTCAGCAGAGCGCAGATACCAAATACTGTCCTTCTAGTGTAGCCGTAGTTAGG
CCACCACTTCAAGAACTCTGTAGCACCGCCTACATACCTCGCTCTGCTAATCCTGTTACCAGTGGCTGCT
GCCAGTGGCGATAAGTCGTGTCTTACCGGGTTGGACTCAAGACGATAGTTACCGGATAAGGCGCAGCGGT
CGGGCTGAACGGGGGGTTCGTGCACACAGCCCAGCTTGGAGCGAACGACCTACACCGAACTGAGATACCT
ACAGCGTGAGCTATGAGAAAGCGCCACGCTTCCCGAAGGGAGAAAGGCGGACAGGTATCCGGTAAGCGGC
AGGGTCGGAACAGGAGAGCGCACGAGGGAGCTTCCAGGGGGAAACGCCTGGTATCTTTATAGTCCTGTCG
GGTTTCGCCACCTCTGACTTGAGCGTCGATTTTTGTGATGCTCGTCAGGGGGGCGGAGCCTATGGAAAAA
CGCCAGCAACGCGGCCTTTTTACGGTTCCTGGCCTTTTGCTGGCCTTTTGCTCACATGTTCTTTCCTGCG
TTATCCCCTGATTCTGTGGATAACCGTATTACCGCCTTTGAGTGAGCTGATACCGCTCGCCGCAGCCGAA
CGACCGAGCGCAGCGAGTCAGTGAGCGAGGAAGCGGAAGAGCGCCTGATGCGGTATTTTCTCCTTACGCA
TCTGTGCGGTATTTCACACCGCATAAATTCCGACACCATCGAATGGCGCAAAACCTTTCGCGGTATGGCA
TGATAGCGCCCGGAAGAGAGTCAATTCAGGGTGGTGAATGTGAAACCAGTAACGTTATACGATGTCGCAG
AGTATGCCGGTGTCTCTTATCAGACCGTTTCCCGCGTGGTGAACCAGGCCAGCCACGTTTCTGCGAAAAC
GCGGGAAAAAGTGGAAGCGGCGATGGCGGAGCTGAATTACATTCCCAACCGCGTGGCACAACAACTGGCG
GGCAAACAGTCGTTGCTGATTGGCGTTGCCACCTCCAGTCTGGCCCTGCACGCGCCGTCGCAAATTGTCG
CGGCGATTAAATCTCGCGCCGATCAACTGGGTGCCAGCGTGGTGGTGTCGATGGTAGAACGAAGCGGCGT
CGAAGCCTGTAAAGCGGCGGTGCACAATCTTCTCGCGCAACGCGTCAGTGGGCTGATCATTAACTATCCG
CTGGATGACCAGGATGCCATTGCTGTGGAAGCTGCCTGCACTAATGTTCCGGCGTTATTTCTTGATGTCT
CTGACCAGACACCCATCAACAGTATTATTTTCTCCCATGAAGACGGTACGCGACTGGGCGTGGAGCATCT
GGTCGCATTGGGTCACCAGCAAATCGCGCTGTTAGCGGGCCCATTAAGTTCTGTCTCGGCGCGTCTGCGT
CTGGCTGGCTGGCATAAATATCTCACTCGCAATCAAATTCAGCCGATAGCGGAACGGGAAGGCGACTGGA
GTGCCATGTCCGGTTTTCAACAAACCATGCAAATGCTGAATGAGGGCATCGTTCCCACTGCGATGCTGGT
TGCCAACGATCAGATGGCGCTGGGCGCAATGCGCGCCATTACCGAGTCCGGGCTGCGCGTTGGTGCGGAT
ATCTCGGTAGTGGGATACGACGATACCGAAGACAGCTCATGTTATATCCCGCCGTTAACCACCATCAAAC
AGGATTTTCGCCTGCTGGGGCAAACCAGCGTGGACCGCTTGCTGCAACTCTCTCAGGGCCAGGCGGTGAA
GGGCAATCAGCTGTTGCCCGTCTCACTGGTGAAAAGAAAAACCACCCTGGCGCCCAATACGCAAACCGCC
TCTCCCCGCGCGTTGGCCGATTCATTAATGCAGCTGGCACGACAGGTTTCCCGACTGGAAAGCGGGCAGT
GAGCGCAACGCAATTAATGTAAGTTAGCTCACTCATTAGGCACCCCAGGCTTTACACTTTATGCTTCCGG
CTCGTATGTTGTGTGGAATTGTGAGCGGATAACAATTTCACACAGGAAACAGCTATGACCATGATTACGG
ATTCACTGGCCGTCGTTTTACAACGTCGTGACTGGGAAAACCCTGGCGTTACCCAACTTAATCGCCTTGC
AGCACATCCCCCTTTCGCCAGCTGGCGTAATAGCGAAGAGGCCCGCACCGATCGCCCTTCCCAACAGTTG
CGCAGCCTGAATGGCGAATGGCGCTTTGCCTGGTTTCCGGCACCAGAAGCGGTGCCGGAAAGCTGGCTGG
AGTGCGATCTTCCTGAGGCCGATACTGTCGTCGTCCCCTCAAACTGGCAGATGCACGGTTACGATGCGCC
CATCTACACCAACGTGACCTATCCCATTACGGTCAATCCGCCGTTTGTTCCCACGGAGAATCCGACGGGT
TGTTACTCGCTCACATTTAATGTTGATGAAAGCTGGCTACAGGAAGGCCAGACGCGAATTATTTTTGATG
GCGTTGGAATT
