>Addgene plasmid #232819 | pGNL2-#19 | depositor partial sequence | sequence record 457855 | GNL2-6xHis
NNCNCNNNNNNCNNGTACTTGANCGAGCAANNCCNGAANTATTCAGNAANCATCAANNTGNTCTTGGGAA
GAATTGCTGAGGAACTTCNNAGAGCTCGCCTTTCCGAACTGGGAAAGTTACNAAGGGTGGAGGAGCCCGA
CTGCAGACTTGTGNGTTAAGATGGTCCTCAATGACTGGCAGAGGAGCCCGGATTCCCTTTCTTTGTCAAG
CCACCCAATGCAGAGCCACTTGTGGCCCCCCCAGCTTCTACCCTCCTCATCTTGGAAGTTGTCCCAGAAG
CAGCCCAGAACAATNCAGGGGAGGAAGTCACAGAAACTGCAGGTGAAGGGTCAGAATCCATCATTAAGGA
AGAAACAGAAGAGAACAGTCACTGTGATGCTAACACAGAGATGCAGCAGATTCTCACACGAGTTCGGCAG
AACTTTGGTAAAATCAACGTGGTGCCTCAGTTTTCTGGGGATGACCTGGTTCCTGTGGAGGTGTCAGATC
TTGAGGAAGAGCTTGAGAGCTTTTCTGATGAAGAGGAGGAGGAACAGGAGCAACAAAGAGATGATGCGGA
AGAGTCTTCCTCGGAGCCTGAGGAGGAAAATGTGGGAAACGACACCAAAGCCGTTATTAAAGCACTGGAT
GAGAAGATTGCCAAATATCAGAAGTTTCTAGACAAAGCCAAAGCCAAAAAGTTTTCAGCAGTCAGAATAT
CCAAGGGACTGAGTGAAAAGATATTTGCAAAACCTGAAGAACAAAGAAAAACACTGGAAGAAGATGTAGA
TGACAGAGCACCTTCCAAAAAGGGAAAGAAGCGGAAGGCACAAAGGGAAGAGGAACAGGAACATTCAAAT
AAAGCTCCCAGGGCGCTTACATCAAAAGAACGGAGGCGAGCAGTACGACAGCAACGGCCGAAAAAAGTTG
GTGTGCGCTACTATGAAACACACAACGTGAAAAATAGGAACAGGAACAAAAAGAAGACCAATGACTCAGA
GGGACAGAAACACAAACGCAAAAAATTCAGACAAAAGCAGCACCACCACCACCACCACTGACCGCGACTC
GAGCGGCCGCATCGTGACTGACTGACGATCTGCCTNCGCCNNNGNNANNN
